LOCUS       Exported 5906 bp ds-DNA circular SYN 12-MAY-2021
DEFINITION  Encodes a HR repair template for knock-in a YFP expression cassette
            at the promoter of human NEAT1 gene. Best used with px330-NEAT1pr_v2
            vector, but also works with px330-NEAT1pr_v1..
ACCESSION   .
VERSION     .
KEYWORDS    pYFP-NEAT1pr_v2-RT
SOURCE      synthetic DNA construct
  ORGANISM  synthetic DNA construct
REFERENCE   1 (bases 1 to 5906)
  AUTHORS   Li R, Harvey AR, Hodgetts SI, Fox AH
  TITLE     Functional dissection of NEAT1 using genome editing reveals
            substantial localisation of the NEAT1_1 isoform outside
            paraspeckles.
  JOURNAL   RNA. 2017 Mar 21. pii: rna.059477.116. doi: 10.1261/rna.059477.116.
  PUBMED    28325845
REFERENCE   2 (bases 1 to 5906)
  AUTHORS   .
  TITLE     Direct Submission
  JOURNAL   Exported May 12, 2021 from SnapGene Server 1.1.58
            http://www.snapgene.com
FEATURES             Location/Qualifiers
     source          1..5906
                     /organism="synthetic DNA construct"
                     /mol_type="other DNA"
     enhancer        703..1006
                     /label=CMV enhancer
                     /note="human cytomegalovirus immediate early enhancer"
     promoter        1007..1210
                     /label=CMV promoter
                     /note="human cytomegalovirus (CMV) immediate early
                     promoter"
     primer_bind     1161..1181
                     /label=CMV-F
                     /note="Human CMV immediate early promoter, forward primer"
     regulatory      1249..1258
                     /regulatory_class="other"
                     /note="vertebrate consensus sequence for strong initiation
                     of translation (Kozak, 1987)"
     CDS             1255..1971
                     /codon_start=1
                     /product="enhanced YFP"
                     /label=EYFP
                     /note="mammalian codon-optimized"
                     /translation="MVSKGEELFTGVVPILVELDGDVNGHKFSVSGEGEGDATYGKLTL
                     KFICTTGKLPVPWPTLVTTFGYGLQCFARYPDHMKQHDFFKSAMPEGYVQERTIFFKDD
                     GNYKTRAEVKFEGDTLVNRIELKGIDFKEDGNILGHKLEYNYNSHNVYIMADKQKNGIK
                     VNFKIRHNIEDGSVQLADHYQQNTPIGDGPVLLPDNHYLSYQSALSKDPNEKRDHMVLL
                     EFVTAAGITLGMDELYK"
     primer_bind     complement(1300..1321)
                     /label=EGFP-N
                     /note="EGFP, reverse primer"
     primer_bind     complement(1561..1580)
                     /label=EXFP-R
                     /note="For distinguishing EGFP variants, reverse primer"
     primer_bind     1908..1929
                     /label=EGFP-C
                     /note="EGFP, forward primer"
     misc_feature    1972..2037
                     /label=MCS
                     /note="multiple cloning site"
     polyA_signal    2161..2282
                     /label=SV40 poly(A) signal
                     /note="SV40 polyadenylation signal"
     primer_bind     complement(2198..2217)
                     /label=SV40pA-R
                     /note="SV40 polyA, reverse primer"
     primer_bind     2252..2271
                     /label=EBV-rev
                     /note="SV40 polyA terminator, reverse primer"
     rep_origin      complement(2822..3277)
                     /direction=LEFT
                     /label=f1 ori
                     /note="f1 bacteriophage origin of replication; arrow
                     indicates direction of (+) strand synthesis"
     primer_bind     complement(2959..2980)
                     /label=F1ori-F
                     /note="F1 origin, forward primer"
     primer_bind     3171..3190
                     /label=F1ori-R
                     /note="F1 origin, reverse primer"
     promoter        3304..3408
                     /gene="bla"
                     /label=AmpR promoter
     promoter        3410..3767
                     /label=SV40 promoter
                     /note="SV40 enhancer and early promoter"
     primer_bind     complement(3433..3453)
                     /label=pBABE 3'
                     /note="SV40 enhancer, reverse primer for pBABE vectors"
     rep_origin      3618..3753
                     /label=SV40 ori
                     /note="SV40 origin of replication"
     primer_bind     3680..3699
                     /label=SV40pro-F
                     /note="SV40 promoter/origin, forward primer"
     CDS             3802..4596
                     /codon_start=1
                     /gene="aph(3')-II (or nptII)"
                     /product="aminoglycoside phosphotransferase from Tn5"
                     /label=NeoR/KanR
                     /note="confers resistance to neomycin, kanamycin, and G418
                     (Geneticin(R))"
                     /translation="MIEQDGLHAGSPAAWVERLFGYDWAQQTIGCSDAAVFRLSAQGRP
                     VLFVKTDLSGALNELQDEAARLSWLATTGVPCAAVLDVVTEAGRDWLLLGEVPGQDLLS
                     SHLAPAEKVSIMADAMRRLHTLDPATCPFDHQAKHRIERARTRMEAGLVDQDDLDEEHQ
                     GLAPAELFARLKASMPDGEDLVVTHGDACLPNIMVENGRFSGFIDCGRLGVADRYQDIA
                     LATRDIAEELGGEWADRFLVLYGIAAPDSQRIAFYRLLDEFF"
     primer_bind     complement(3856..3875)
                     /label=Neo-R
                     /note="Neomycin resistance gene, reverse primer"
     primer_bind     4466..4485
                     /label=Neo-F
                     /note="Neomycin resistance gene, forward primer"
     primer_bind     complement(4784..4803)
                     /label=TK-pA-R
                     /note="Thymidine kinase polyA, reverse primer"
     polyA_signal    4828..4875
                     /label=HSV TK poly(A) signal
                     /note="herpes simplex virus thymidine kinase
                     polyadenylation signal (Cole and Stacy, 1985)"
     rep_origin      5204..5792
                     /direction=RIGHT
                     /label=ori
                     /note="high-copy-number ColE1/pMB1/pBR322/pUC origin of
                     replication"
     primer_bind     5693..5712
                     /label=pBR322ori-F
                     /note="pBR322 origin, forward primer"
ORIGIN
        1 tagttatgga cgctatcagc ccgcagcagg gtttcctggc cagagaaacc gcctgttggg
       61 gtgcggagcg ttccacgtcc cctcgcagca ccccgctggc cttctgggcc gccccgcccc
      121 caacccgcgc ccgggcgctg acgtcatcgg ccgagcccga ctcggaacca ccgcccgaaa
      181 gtcacgcgcg cctcccggcg ggacgcgccc tctgcagaga tccctccgcc gccgcctgga
      241 attttccaga tgtcctgccg gcccttcttt cgggcctcgg ctgggcgtgg tgacctcaag
      301 cgaccccggc ggctcccgtc gcccactcaa gagggcgccc ccgcccgcca cgcccccagc
      361 ccctctcggg gaagcgcgtc ccccgcccga cctcaacaac atccgggaag aaaaggggtc
      421 ttcttcctca tggcattcgc ctcccaaatg tcaccttgag cgctgtccgc gatcccaaaa
      481 agcactgtta aagagaagcg gggatacact ggggtccttg cgtgggggcc gcctgggaga
      541 ccatgcaccg cccgggagtc tctccgggca gggtcgggga gggacttttt tgccggtggc
      601 cgtggaggaa tcgtcccgtt gagcaatgac cccggtgacg cggctgaggg catagtaatc
      661 aattacgggg tcattagttc atagcccata tatggagttc cgcgttacat aacttacggt
      721 aaatggcccg cctggctgac cgcccaacga cccccgccca ttgacgtcaa taatgacgta
      781 tgttcccata gtaacgccaa tagggacttt ccattgacgt caatgggtgg agtatttacg
      841 gtaaactgcc cacttggcag tacatcaagt gtatcatatg ccaagtacgc cccctattga
      901 cgtcaatgac ggtaaatggc ccgcctggca ttatgcccag tacatgacct tatgggactt
      961 tcctacttgg cagtacatct acgtattagt catcgctatt accatggtga tgcggttttg
     1021 gcagtacatc aatgggcgtg gatagcggtt tgactcacgg ggatttccaa gtctccaccc
     1081 cattgacgtc aatgggagtt tgttttggca ccaaaatcaa cgggactttc caaaatgtcg
     1141 taacaactcc gccccattga cgcaaatggg cggtaggcgt gtacggtggg aggtctatat
     1201 aagcagagct ggtttagtga accgtcagat ccgctagcgc taccggtcgc caccatggtg
     1261 agcaagggcg aggagctgtt caccggggtg gtgcccatcc tggtcgagct ggacggcgac
     1321 gtaaacggcc acaagttcag cgtgtccggc gagggcgagg gcgatgccac ctacggcaag
     1381 ctgaccctga agttcatctg caccaccggc aagctgcccg tgccctggcc caccctcgtg
     1441 accaccttcg gctacggcct gcagtgcttc gcccgctacc ccgaccacat gaagcagcac
     1501 gacttcttca agtccgccat gcccgaaggc tacgtccagg agcgcaccat cttcttcaag
     1561 gacgacggca actacaagac ccgcgccgag gtgaagttcg agggcgacac cctggtgaac
     1621 cgcatcgagc tgaagggcat cgacttcaag gaggacggca acatcctggg gcacaagctg
     1681 gagtacaact acaacagcca caacgtctat atcatggccg acaagcagaa gaacggcatc
     1741 aaggtgaact tcaagatccg ccacaacatc gaggacggca gcgtgcagct cgccgaccac
     1801 taccagcaga acacccccat cggcgacggc cccgtgctgc tgcccgacaa ccactacctg
     1861 agctaccagt ccgccctgag caaagacccc aacgagaagc gcgatcacat ggtcctgctg
     1921 gagttcgtga ccgccgccgg gatcactctc ggcatggacg agctgtacaa gtccggactc
     1981 agatctcgag ctcaagcttc gaattctgca gtcgacggta ccgcgggccc gggatccacc
     2041 ggatctagat aactgatcat aatcagccat accacatttg tagaggtttt acttgcttta
     2101 aaaaacctcc cacacctccc cctgaacctg aaacataaaa tgaatgcaat tgttgttgtt
     2161 aacttgttta ttgcagctta taatggttac aaataaagca atagcatcac aaatttcaca
     2221 aataaagcat ttttttcact gcattctagt tgtggtttgt ccaaactcat caatgtatct
     2281 taacgccagg gagggatgcg cgcctgggtg tagttgtggg ggaggaagtg gctagctcag
     2341 ggcttcaggg gacagacagg gagagatgac tgagttagat gagactaggg ggcgggctgg
     2401 gggtgcgaga aggaagcttg gcaaggagac taggtctagg gggaccacag tggggcaggc
     2461 tgcatggaaa atatccgcag ggtcccccag gcagaacagc cacgctccag gccaggctgt
     2521 ccctactgcc tggtggaggg ggaacttgac ctctgggagg gcgccgctct tgcatagctg
     2581 agcgagcccg ggtgcgctgg tctgtgtgga aggaggaagg cagggagagg tagaaggggt
     2641 ggaggagtca ggaggaatag gccgcagcag ccctggaaat gatcaggaag gcaggcagtg
     2701 ggtgcagggc tgcaggaggg ccgggagggc taatcttcaa cttgtccatg ccagcagccc
     2761 ctttttttcc agaccaaggg ctgtgaaccc gcctggggat gagcctggtc ttgtggaact
     2821 taaattgtaa gcgttaatat tttgttaaaa ttcgcgttaa atttttgtta aatcagctca
     2881 ttttttaacc aataggccga aatcggcaaa atcccttata aatcaaaaga atagaccgag
     2941 atagggttga gtgttgttcc agtttggaac aagagtccac tattaaagaa cgtggactcc
     3001 aacgtcaaag gnnnnnnnnn nnnnnnnnnn nnnnnnnnnn nnnnnnnnnn nnnnnnnnnn
     3061 tnnnnnnnnn nnnnnnnnnn nnnnnnnnnn nnnnnnnnnn nnnnnnnnnn nnnnnnnnnn
     3121 nnnnnnnnnn nnnnnnnnnn nnnnnnnnnn nngnnnnnnn nnnnnnnnnn nnnnnnnnnn
     3181 nnnnnnnnnn nnnnnnnnnn nnnnnnnnnn nnnnnnnnnn nnnnnnnnnn nnnnnnnnnn
     3241 nnnnnnnnnn nnnnnnnnnn nnnnnnnnnn nnnnnnncag gtggcacttt tcggggaaat
     3301 gtgcgcggaa cccctatttg tttatttttc taaatacatt caaatatgta tccgctcatg
     3361 agacaataac cctgataaat gcttcaataa tattgaaaaa ggaagagtcc tgaggcggaa
     3421 agaaccagct gtggaatgtg tgtcagttag ggtgtggaaa gtccccaggc tccccagcag
     3481 gcagaagtat gcaaagcatg catctcaatt agtcagcaac caggtgtgga aagtccccag
     3541 gctccccagc aggcagaagt atgcaaagca tgcatctcaa ttagtcagca accatagtcc
     3601 cgcccctaac tccgcccatc ccgcccctaa ctccgcccag ttccgcccat tctccgcccc
     3661 atggctgact aatttttttt atttatgcag aggccgaggc cgcctcggcc tctgagctat
     3721 tccagaagta gtgaggaggc ttttttggag gcctaggctt ttgcaaagat cgatcaagag
     3781 acaggatgag gatcgtttcg catgattgaa caagatggat tgcacgcagg ttctccggcc
     3841 gcttgggtgg agaggctatt cggctatgac tgggcacaac agacaatcgg ctgctctgat
     3901 gccgccgtgt tccggctgtc agcgcagggg cgcccggttc tttttgtcaa gaccgacctg
     3961 tccggtgccc tgaatgaact gcaagacgag gcagcgcggc tatcgtggct ggccacgacg
     4021 ggcgttcctt gcgcagctgt gctcgacgtt gtcactgaag cgggaaggga ctggctgcta
     4081 ttgggcgaag tgccggggca ggatctcctg tcatctcacc ttgctcctgc cgagaaagta
     4141 tccatcatgg ctgatgcaat gcggcggctg catacgcttg atccggctac ctgcccattc
     4201 gaccaccaag cgaaacatcg catcgagcga gcacgtactc ggatggaagc cggtcttgtc
     4261 gatcaggatg atctggacga agagcatcag gggctcgcgc cagccgaact gttcgccagg
     4321 ctcaaggcga gcatgcccga cggcgaggat ctcgtcgtga cccatggcga tgcctgcttg
     4381 ccgaatatca tggtggaaaa tggccgcttt tctggattca tcgactgtgg ccggctgggt
     4441 gtggcggacc gctatcagga catagcgttg gctacccgtg atattgctga agagcttggc
     4501 ggcgaatggg ctgaccgctt cctcgtgctt tacggtatcg ccgctcccga ttcgcagcgc
     4561 atcgccttct atcgccttct tgacgagttc ttctgagcgg gactctgggg ttcgaaatga
     4621 ccgaccaagc gacgcccaac ctgccatcac gagatttcga ttccaccgcc gccttctatg
     4681 aaaggttggg cttcggaatc gttttccggg acgccggctg gatgatcctc cagcgcgggg
     4741 atctcatgct ggagttcttc gcccacccta gggggaggct aactgaaaca cggaaggaga
     4801 caataccgga aggaacccgc gctatgacgg caataaaaag acagaataaa acgcacggtg
     4861 ttgggtcgtt tgttcataaa cgcggggttc ggtcccaggg ctggcactct gtcgataccc
     4921 caccgagacc ccattggggc caatacgccc gcgtttcttc cttttcccca ccccaccccc
     4981 caagttcggg tgaaggccca gggctcgcag ccaacgtcgg ggcggcaggc cctgccatag
     5041 cctcaggtta ctcatatata ctttagattg atttaaaact tcatttttaa tttaaaagga
     5101 tctaggtgaa gatccttttt gataatctca tgaccaaaat cccttaacgt gagttttcgt
     5161 tccactgagc gtcagacccc gtagaaaaga tcaaaggatc ttcttgagat cctttttttc
     5221 tgcgcgtaat ctgctgcttg caaacaaaaa aaccaccgct accagcggtg gtttgtttgc
     5281 cggatcaaga gctaccaact ctttttccga aggtaactgg cttcagcaga gcgcagatac
     5341 caaatactgt tcttctagtg tagccgtagt taggccacca cttcaagaac tctgtagcac
     5401 cgcctacata cctcgctctg ctaatcctgt taccagtggc tgctgccagt ggcgataagt
     5461 cgtgtcttac cgggttggac tcaagacgat agttaccgga taaggcgcag cggtcgggct
     5521 gaacgggggg ttcgtgcaca cagcccagct tggagcgaac gacctacacc gaactgagat
     5581 acctacagcg tgagctatga gaaagcgcca cgcttcccga agggagaaag gcggacaggt
     5641 atccggtaag cggcagggtc ggaacaggag agcgcacgag ggagcttcca gggggaaacg
     5701 cctggtatct ttatagtcct gtcgggtttc gccacctctg acttgagcgt cgatttttgt
     5761 gatgctcgtc aggggggcgg agcctatgga aaaacgccag caacgcggcc tttttacggt
     5821 tcctggcctt ttgctggcct tttgctcaca tgttctttcc tgcgttatcc cctgattctg
     5881 tggataaccg tattaccgcc atgcat
//
